Addgene plasmid #159316: pcDNA3-3NFLAG-mLIG3-179-936
Purpose: Mammalian cell expression of mouse LIG3-179-936
Depositing lab: Jianjun Zhao. Depositing organization: Cleveland Clinic Foundation.
Backbone
  Vector backbone: pcDNA3
  Vector type: Mammalian Expression
Growth in bacteria
  Bacterial resistance: Ampicillin, 100 μg/mL
  Growth temperature: 37°C
  Growth strain: DH5alpha
  Copy number: High Copy
Gene/Insert
  Gene/Insert name: mLIG3-179-936
  Species: M. musculus (mouse)
  Entrez Gene: Lig3 (a.k.a. D11Wsu78, D11Wsu78e)
  Cloning method: Restriction Enzyme; 5′ cloning site Unknown (unknown if destroyed)
Terms and licenses: Academic/Nonprofit Terms; Industry Terms: Not Available to Industry
How to cite: pcDNA3-3NFLAG-mLIG3-179-936 was a gift from Jianjun Zhao (Addgene plasmid # 159316 ; http://n2t.net/addgene:159316 ; RRID:Addgene_159316)
