[The description below was written by a language model from this plasmid's Addgene catalogue record and pLannotate feature annotations shown in this document.]
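Description:
pcDNA3-3NFLAG-mLIG3-179-936 is a mammalian expression plasmid built on the pcDNA3 backbone for producing a truncated form of mouse DNA ligase III (Lig3) in cultured cells. The sequenced plasmid is about 7.7 kb. It is propagated in E. coli through a high-copy ColE1/pUC-type origin with ampicillin selection (AmpR, β-lactamase, under its own promoter), and it also carries an f1 origin that allows single-stranded DNA production. For selection in mammalian cells, an SV40 enhancer/early promoter drives the neomycin phosphotransferase gene (neo), followed by an SV40 polyadenylation signal, which permits G418 selection of stable transfectants.

The expression cassette consists of the human CMV immediate-early enhancer and promoter, a T7 promoter usable for in vitro transcription or sequencing, the Lig3 fragment, and the bovine growth hormone polyadenylation signal. The name indicates that the insert spans residues 179 to 936 of the mouse protein, so both the N-terminal and C-terminal ends are removed; the annotated coding fragment of roughly 2.3 kb is consistent with that range. The name also implies an N-terminal triple FLAG tag for detection or immunoprecipitation. The feature table does not annotate this tag, although there is unannotated space between the T7 promoter and the start of the Lig3 match where it could lie. The short HIV-1 LTR, ble, lacI and extra SV40 promoter fragments in the table are probably incidental backbone matches rather than functional elements.

Lig3 functions in DNA strand-break repair, its alpha isoform partnering with XRCC1. A deletion construct like this would suit domain-mapping or interaction studies, though the record states only mammalian expression as its purpose.
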