Features (pLannotate 1.2.2; 20 found; start..end, strand, type, name):
    175..554     +  enhancer       CMV enhancer: human cytomegalovirus immediate early enhancer
    555..758     +  promoter       CMV promoter: human cytomegalovirus (CMV) immediate early promoter
    754..787     +  LTR            5' LTR (truncated) (fragment): truncated 5' long terminal repeat (LTR) from HIV-1
    803..821     +  promoter       T7 promoter: promoter for bacteriophage T7 RNA polymerase
    931..3201    +  CDS            Lig3 (fragment): DNLI3_MOUSE - Experimental evidence at protein level: Swiss-Prot protein existence level 1. The alpha isoform interacts with DNA-repair protein XRCC1 and can correct defective DNA strand-break repair and sister chromatid exchange following treatment with ionizing radiation and alkylating agents. The beta isoform does not interact with XRCC1 and may be specifically involved in the completion of homologous recombination events that occur during meiotic prophase. From Mus musculus (Mouse).
   3245..3469    +  polyA_signal   bGH poly(A) signal: bovine growth hormone polyadenylation signal
   3473..3494    +  promoter       SV40 promoter (fragment): SV40 enhancer and early promoter
   3515..3943    +  rep_origin     f1 ori (sequence partly withheld): f1 bacteriophage origin of replication; arrow indicates direction of (+) strand synthesis
   3957..4286    +  promoter       SV40 promoter: SV40 enhancer and early promoter
   4353..5144    +  CDS            neo: KKA2_KLEPN - Also known as kan, nptII. Experimental evidence at protein level: Swiss-Prot protein existence level 1. Resistance to kanamycin, neomycin, paromomycin, ribostamycin, butirosin and gentamicin B. From Klebsiella pneumoniae.
   5168..5326    +  CDS            ble (fragment): BLE_KLEPN - Experimental evidence at protein level: Swiss-Prot protein existence level 1. Binding protein with a strong affinity to the bleomycin family of antibiotics. Binds to CL990; an antimitotic-antibiotic compound. From Klebsiella pneumoniae.
   5321..5442    +  polyA_signal   SV40 poly(A) signal: SV40 polyadenylation signal
   5515..5531    -  protein_bind   lac operator: The lac repressor binds to the lac operator to inhibit transcription in E. coli. This inhibition can be relieved by adding lactose or isopropyl-β-D-thiogalactopyranoside (IPTG). lac repressor encoded by lacI
   5539..5569    -  promoter       lac promoter: promoter for the E. coli lac operon
   5584..5605    -  protein_bind   CAP binding site: CAP binding activates transcription in the presence of cAMP. E. coli catabolite activator protein
   5618..5710    -  CDS            lacI (fragment): lac repressor; lacI; The lac repressor binds to the lac operator to inhibit transcription in E. coli. This inhibition can be relieved by adding lactose or isopropyl-β-D-thiogalactopyranoside (IPTG).
   5893..6481    -  rep_origin     ori: high-copy-number ColE1/pMB1/pBR322/pUC origin of replication
   6652..7512    -  CDS            AmpR: β-lactamase; bla; confers resistance to ampicillin, carbenicillin, and related antibiotics
   7513..7617    -  promoter       AmpR promoter: bla
   7676..20      -  misc_feature   bom (fragment) (across the origin): basis of mobility region from pBR322
>Addgene plasmid #159316 | pcDNA3-3NFLAG-mLIG3-179-936 | addgene full sequence | sequence record 311856 | Addgene NGS Result
CCGCATAGTTAAGCCAGTATCTGCTCCCTGCTTGTGTGTTGGAGGTCGCTGAGTAGTGCGCGAGCAAAAT
TTAAGCTACAACAAGGCAAGGCTTGACCGACAATTGCATGAAGAATCTGCTTAGGGTTAGGCGTTTTGCG
CTGCTTCGCGATGTACGGGCCAGATATACGCGTTGACATTGATTATTGACTAGTTATTAATAGTAATCAA
TTACGGGGTCATTAGTTCATAGCCCATATATGGAGTTCCGCGTTACATAACTTACGGTAAATGGCCCGCC
TGGCTGACCGCCCAACGACCCCCGCCCATTGACGTCAATAATGACGTATGTTCCCATAGTAACGCCAATA
GGGACTTTCCATTGACGTCAATGGGTGGAGTATTTACGGTAAACTGCCCACTTGGCAGTACATCAAGTGT
ATCATATGCCAAGTACGCCCCCTATTGACGTCAATGACGGTAAATGGCCCGCCTGGCATTATGCCCAGTA
CATGACCTTATGGGACTTTCCTACTTGGCAGTACATCTACGTATTAGTCATCGCTATTACCATGGTGATG
CGGTTTTGGCAGTACATCAATGGGCGTGGATAGCGGTTTGACTCACGGGGATTTCCAAGTCTCCACCCCA
TTGACGTCAATGGGAGTTTGTTTTGGCACCAAAATCAACGGGACTTTCCAAAATGTCGTAACAACTCCGC
CCCATTGACGCAAATGGGCGGTAGGCGTGTACGGTGGGAGGTCTATATAAGCAGAGCTCTCTGGCTAACT
AGAGAACCCACTGCTTACTGGCTTATCGAAATTAATACGACTCACTATAGGGAGACCCAAGCTGGCTAGC
ATGGATTACAAGGACGATGACGATAAGGGTGATTACAAGGACGATGACGATAAGGGTGATTACAAGGACG
ATGACGATAAGCTTGGTACCAGCCAGCATATTGCAGACCTGTCTTCTAAGGCAGCTGCCACACCTAAGAA
GAAAGCTGCTGTCCAGGCTAAGCTGACAACCACTGGCCAGGTGACATCTCCAGTGAAAGGTGCTTCGTTT
ATTACCAGTACCAATCCTCGGAAGTTCTCTGGCTTTTCAGCAGCAAAACCCAACAACTCTGAGCAAGCCC
CCTCAAGCCCTGCTCCTGGAACGAGTCTGTCTGCAAGTAAATGTGACCCTAAGCACAAAGATTGTCTGCT
ACGAGAGTTCCGGAAGCTGTGCGCCATGGTGGCTGAAAATCCTAGCTATAACACCAAGACCCAGATCATC
CATGACTTCTTGCAGAAAGGCTCCACAGGAGATGGCTTTCACGGTGATGTGTACCTGACAGTTAAGCTGC
TGCTGCCTGGTGTCATCAAGAGTGTTTACAACTTGAATGATAAGCAGATTGTAAAACTTTTTAGCCGAAT
TTTTAACTGCAACCCAGATGATATGGCCCGGGACCTAGAACAGGGTGACGTGTCAGAGACGATCAGAATC
TTCTTTGAGCAGAGCAAGTCTTTCCCCCCAGCTGCCAAAAGCCTCCTCACCATTCAGGAAGTGGATGCCT
TCCTCCTGCACCTCTCCAAGCTCACCAAAGAGGATGAGCAGCAGCAGGCCCTGCAGGACATAGCCTCCCG
GTGTACAGCCAATGACCTTAAGTGCATTATTCGGCTGATCAAACATGATCTGAAGATGAACTCGGGTGCA
AAACACGTGTTAGATGCCCTTGACCCCAATGCTTATGAAGCCTTCAAAGCATCGCGCAACCTGCAGGATG
TGGTGGAGCGAGTCCTTCACAATGAGCAGGAGGTGGAGAAGGACCCAGGCCGGCGACGGGCTCTGAGGGT
CCAGGCCTCACTGATGACGCCTGTGCAGCCCATGCTGGCTGAGGCCTGCAAATCCATTGAATATGCAATG
AAGAAGTGTCCCAATGGCATGTTCTCTGAGATCAAGTACGATGGTGAGCGAGTCCAGGTGCATAAGAAGG
GGGACCACTTCAGCTACTTCAGCCGCAGTCTCAAGCCTGTCCTGCCTCACAAGGTGGCCCACTTCAAGGA
CTATATACCCAAAGCTTTTCCTGGGGGTCAAAGCATGATCTTGGATTCCGAGGTACTCCTGATTGACAAC
AACACAGGCAAACCACTGCCCTTTGGGACTCTGGGAGTGCACAAGAAAGCTGCTTTCCAGGATGCTAATG
TCTGCCTGTTTGTTTTTGATTGTATCTACTTTAATGATGTCAGCTTGATGGACAGGCCTCTCTGTGAGCG
ACGGAAGTTTCTTCATGACAACATGGTTGAAATCCGTAACCGGATCATGTTCTCAGAAATGAAGCAAGTC
ACAAAAGCTTCAGACCTGGCTGACATGATAAACCGGGTGATCCGAGAGGGCTTGGAAGGGTTGGTGCTAA
AGGATGTGAAGGGTACATATGAGCCTGGGAAGCGGCACTGGCTGAAAGTTAAGAAAGATTATTTGAATGA
GGGGGCCATGGCTGATACAGCTGATCTGGTGGTTCTTGGGGCCTTCTATGGGCAAGGGAGCAAAGGCGGA
ATGATGTCCATCTTCCTCATGGGCTGCTATGACCCTGACAGCCAAAAGTGGTGCACTGTTACAAAATGTG
CTGGAGGCCATGATGATGCCACACTTGCCCGCCTGCAGAAAGAGCTGGTTATGGTGAAGATCAGCAAGGA
TCCTAGTAAGATACCCAGCTGGCTGAAGATCAACAAGATCTATTATCCTGACTTTATCGTCCCAGACCCA
AAGAAAGCTGCTGTGTGGGAGATCACAGGGGCAGAATTCTCCAGATCTGAGGCACACACTGCTGATGGCA
TCTCCATCCGATTTCCTCGATGCACCCGAATCCGGGACGACAAGGACTGGAAATCTGCCACTAACCTCCC
CCAACTCAAGGAACTGTACCAGCTGTCCAAAGACAAGGCAGACTTTGCTGTGGTGGCTGGAGATGAGGCA
AGCCCCACTACTGGAGGCAGCAGTGGCGAGAACGAGGGCACTGCTGGGTCTGCTGGGCCCTGCAAGGGCC
CCCCCAGTAAGTCCTCTGCCAGTGCCAAGACCACCGAACAGAAGCTCAATAGCCCCAGTAGCAGAGGTGG
CATCAAACCGATTCCAAAGCATTCCCCCATGAAACCAGGAGAGAAGCTGGCTGTGAAGTCTTCTCCAGTC
AAAGTGGGAATGAAGAGGAAAGCTACTGATGAGACCCCATGCCTGAAAAAGTAATAATCTAGAGGGCCCG
TTTAAACCCGCTGATCAGCCTCGACTGTGCCTTCTAGTTGCCAGCCATCTGTTGTTTGCCCCTCCCCCGT
GCCTTCCTTGACCCTGGAAGGTGCCACTCCCACTGTCCTTTCCTAATAAAATGAGGAAATTGCATCGCAT
TGTCTGAGTAGGTGTCATTCTATTCTGGGGGGTGGGGTGGGGCAGGACAGCAAGGGGGAGGATTGGGAAG
ACAATAGCAGGCATGCTGGGGATGCGGTGGGCTCTATGGCTTCTGAGGCGGAAAGAACCAGCTGGGGCTC
TAGGGGGTATCCCC
[124 nt withheld, positions 3515-3638]
C
[91 nt withheld, positions 3640-3730]
A
[49 nt withheld, positions 3732-3780]
CCTTTGACGTTGGAGTCCACGTTCTTT
[37 nt withheld, positions 3808-3844]
ACCCTATCTCGGTCTATTCTTTTGATTTATAAGGGATTTTGCCGATTTCGGCCTATTGGTTAAAAAATGA
GCTGATTTAACAAAAATTTAACGCGAATTAATTCTGTGGAATGTGTGTCAGTTAGGGTGTGGAAAGTCCC
CAGGCTCCCCAGCAGGCAGAAGTATGCAAAGCATGCATCTCAATTAGTCAGCAACCAGGTGTGGAAAGTC
CCCAGGCTCCCCAGCAGGCAGAAGTATGCAAAGCATGCATCTCAATTAGTCAGCAACCATAGTCCCGCCC
CTAACTCCGCCCATCCCGCCCCTAACTCCGCCCAGTTCCGCCCATTCTCCGCCCCATGGCTGACTAATTT
TTTTTATTTATGCAGAGGCCGAGGCCGCCTCTGCCTCTGAGCTATTCCAGAAGTAGTGAGGAGGCTTTTT
TGGAGGCCTAGGCTTTTGCAAAAAGCTCCCGGGAGCTTGTATATCCATTTTCGGATCTGATCAAGAGACA
GGATGAGGATCGTTTCGCATGATTGAACAAGATGGATTGCACGCAGGTTCTCCGGCCGCTTGGGTGGAGA
GGCTATTCGGCTATGACTGGGCACAACAGACAATCGGCTGCTCTGATGCCGCCGTGTTCCGGCTGTCAGC
GCAGGGGCGCCCGGTTCTTTTTGTCAAGACCGACCTGTCCGGTGCCCTGAATGAACTGCAGGACGAGGCA
GCGCGGCTATCGTGGCTGGCCACGACGGGCGTTCCTTGCGCAGCTGTGCTCGACGTTGTCACTGAAGCGG
GAAGGGACTGGCTGCTATTGGGCGAAGTGCCGGGGCAGGATCTCCTGTCATCTCACCTTGCTCCTGCCGA
GAAAGTATCCATCATGGCTGATGCAATGCGGCGGCTGCATACGCTTGATCCGGCTACCTGCCCATTCGAC
CACCAAGCGAAACATCGCATCGAGCGAGCACGTACTCGGATGGAAGCCGGTCTTGTCGATCAGGATGATC
TGGACGAAGAGCATCAGGGGCTCGCGCCAGCCGAACTGTTCGCCAGGCTCAAGGCGCGCATGCCCGACGG
CGAGGATCTCGTCGTGACCCATGGCGATGCCTGCTTGCCGAATATCATGGTGGAAAATGGCCGCTTTTCT
GGATTCATCGACTGTGGCCGGCTGGGTGTGGCGGACCGCTATCAGGACATAGCGTTGGCTACCCGTGATA
TTGCTGAAGAGCTTGGCGGCGAATGGGCTGACCGCTTCCTCGTGCTTTACGGTATCGCCGCTCCCGATTC
GCAGCGCATCGCCTTCTATCGCCTTCTTGACGAGTTCTTCTGAGCGGGACTCTGGGGTTCGAAATGACCG
ACCAAGCGACGCCCAACCTGCCATCACGAGATTTCGATTCCACCGCCGCCTTCTATGAAAGGTTGGGCTT
CGGAATCGTTTTCCGGGACGCCGGCTGGATGATCCTCCAGCGCGGGGATCTCATGCTGGAGTTCTTCGCC
CACCCCAACTTGTTTATTGCAGCTTATAATGGTTACAAATAAAGCAATAGCATCACAAATTTCACAAATA
AAGCATTTTTTTCACTGCATTCTAGTTGTGGTTTGTCCAAACTCATCAATGTATCTTATCATGTCTGTAT
ACCGTCGACCTCTAGCTAGAGCTTGGCGTAATCATGGTCATAGCTGTTTCCTGTGTGAAATTGTTATCCG
CTCACAATTCCACACAACATACGAGCCGGAAGCATAAAGTGTAAAGCCTGGGGTGCCTAATGAGTGAGCT
AACTCACATTAATTGCGTTGCGCTCACTGCCCGCTTTCCAGTCGGGAAACCTGTCGTGCCAGCTGCATTA
ATGAATCGGCCAACGCGCGGGGAGAGGCGGTTTGCGTATTGGGCGCTCTTCCGCTTCCTCGCTCACTGAC
TCGCTGCGCTCGGTCGTTCGGCTGCGGCGAGCGGTATCAGCTCACTCAAAGGCGGTAATACGGTTATCCA
CAGAATCAGGGGATAACGCAGGAAAGAACATGTGAGCAAAAGGCCAGCAAAAGGCCAGGAACCGTAAAAA
GGCCGCGTTGCTGGCGTTTTTCCATAGGCTCCGCCCCCCTGACGAGCATCACAAAAATCGACGCTCAAGT
CAGAGGTGGCGAAACCCGACAGGACTATAAAGATACCAGGCGTTTCCCCCTGGAAGCTCCCTCGTGCGCT
CTCCTGTTCCGACCCTGCCGCTTACCGGATACCTGTCCGCCTTTCTCCCTTCGGGAAGCGTGGCGCTTTC
TCATAGCTCACGCTGTAGGTATCTCAGTTCGGTGTAGGTCGTTCGCTCCAAGCTGGGCTGTGTGCACGAA
CCCCCCGTTCAGCCCGACCGCTGCGCCTTATCCGGTAACTATCGTCTTGAGTCCAACCCGGTAAGACACG
ACTTATCGCCACTGGCAGCAGCCACTGGTAACAGGATTAGCAGAGCGAGGTATGTAGGCGGTGCTACAGA
GTTCTTGAAGTGGTGGCCTAACTACGGCTACACTAGAAGAACAGTATTTGGTATCTGCGCTCTGCTGAAG
CCAGTTACCTTCGGAAAAAGAGTTGGTAGCTCTTGATCCGGCAAACAAACCACCGCTGGTAGCGGTGGTT
TTTTTGTTTGCAAGCAGCAGATTACGCGCAGAAAAAAAGGATCTCAAGAAGATCCTTTGATCTTTTCTAC
GGGGTCTGACGCTCAGTGGAACGAAAACTCACGTTAAGGGATTTTGGTCATGAGATTATCAAAAAGGATC
TTCACCTAGATCCTTTTAAATTAAAAATGAAGTTTTAAATCAATCTAAAGTATATATGAGTAAACTTGGT
CTGACAGTTACCAATGCTTAATCAGTGAGGCACCTATCTCAGCGATCTGTCTATTTCGTTCATCCATAGT
TGCCTGACTCCCCGTCGTGTAGATAACTACGATACGGGAGGGCTTACCATCTGGCCCCAGTGCTGCAATG
ATACCGCGAGACCCACGCTCACCGGCTCCAGATTTATCAGCAATAAACCAGCCAGCCGGAAGGGCCGAGC
GCAGAAGTGGTCCTGCAACTTTATCCGCCTCCATCCAGTCTATTAATTGTTGCCGGGAAGCTAGAGTAAG
TAGTTCGCCAGTTAATAGTTTGCGCAACGTTGTTGCCATTGCTACAGGCATCGTGGTGTCACGCTCGTCG
TTTGGTATGGCTTCATTCAGCTCCGGTTCCCAACGATCAAGGCGAGTTACATGATCCCCCATGTTGTGCA
AAAAAGCGGTTAGCTCCTTCGGTCCTCCGATCGTTGTCAGAAGTAAGTTGGCCGCAGTGTTATCACTCAT
GGTTATGGCAGCACTGCATAATTCTCTTACTGTCATGCCATCCGTAAGATGCTTTTCTGTGACTGGTGAG
TACTCAACCAAGTCATTCTGAGAATAGTGTATGCGGCGACCGAGTTGCTCTTGCCCGGCGTCAATACGGG
ATAATACCGCGCCACATAGCAGAACTTTAAAAGTGCTCATCATTGGAAAACGTTCTTCGGGGCGAAAACT
CTCAAGGATCTTACCGCTGTTGAGATCCAGTTCGATGTAACCCACTCGTGCACCCAACTGATCTTCAGCA
TCTTTTACTTTCACCAGCGTTTCTGGGTGAGCAAAAACAGGAAGGCAAAATGCCGCAAAAAAGGGAATAA
GGGCGACACGGAAATGTTGAATACTCATACTCTTCCTTTTTCAATATTATTGAAGCATTTATCAGGGTTA
TTGTCTCATGAGCGGATACATATTTGAATGTATTTAGAAAAATAAACAAATAGGGGTTCCGCGCACATTT
CCCCGAAAAGTGCCACCTGACGTCGACGGATCGGGAGATCTCCCGATCCCCTATGGTGCACTCTCAGTAC
AATCTGCTCTGATG
